Addgene plasmid #75924: PRKCA gRNA (BRDN0001148197)
Purpose: 3rd generation lentiviral gRNA plasmid targeting human PRKCA
Depositing lab: John Doench & David Root. Depositing organization: Broad Institute. Publication: Optimized sgRNA design to maximize activity and minimize off-target effects of CRISPR-Cas9. Doench JG, Fusi N, Sullender M, Hegde M, Vaimberg EW, Donovan KF, Smith I, Tothova Z, Wilen C, Orchard R, Virgin HW, Listgarten J, Root DE. Nat Biotechnol. 2016 Jan 18. doi: 10.1038/nbt.3437. PubMed 26780180.
Backbone
  Vector backbone: lentiGuide-Puro
  Backbone manufacturer: Zhang Lab (Addgene plasmid # 52963)
  Vector type: Mammalian Expression, Lentiviral, CRISPR
  Selectable markers: Puromycin
Growth in bacteria
  Bacterial resistance: Ampicillin, 100 μg/mL
  Growth temperature: 37°C
  Growth strain: DH5alpha
  Copy number: High Copy
Gene/Insert
  Gene/Insert name: PRKCA (alt names: PRKCA; NM_002737.2)
  gRNA/shRNA sequence: CCTTGACCGAGTGAAACTCA
  Species: H. sapiens (human)
  Entrez Gene: PRKCA (a.k.a. AAG6, PKC-alpha, PKCA, PKCI+/-, PKCalpha, PRKACA)
  Promoter: hU6
  Cloning method: Unknown
  Sequencing primers: 5′ U6-F; 3′ pS2-R
Terms and licenses: Academic/Nonprofit Terms; Industry Terms: Not Available to Industry
Depositor comments: The gRNA was designed to target the following Genbank reference sequence(s): NM_002737.2. Note that this plasmid does NOT contain Cas9. It should be used in conjunction with lentiCas9-Blast (Addgene #52962) or otherwise with cell lines already expressing Cas9. Browse the full kinome gRNA library at http://www.addgene.org/pooled-library/broadgpp-human-kinome/ or visit http://www.broadinstitute.org/rnai/public/ for detailed protocols and information.
How to cite: PRKCA gRNA (BRDN0001148197) was a gift from John Doench & David Root (Addgene plasmid # 75924 ; http://n2t.net/addgene:75924 ; RRID:Addgene_75924)
