[The description below was written by a language model from this plasmid's Addgene catalogue record and pLannotate feature annotations shown in this document.]
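Description:
PRKCA gRNA (BRDN0001148197) is a third-generation lentiviral CRISPR guide plasmid built on the lentiGuide-Puro backbone, carrying a single guide RNA directed against human PRKCA (protein kinase C alpha), designed against the NM_002737.2 reference transcript. In bacteria it is maintained as a high-copy plasmid through a ColE1/pUC-type origin and selected with ampicillin via the β-lactamase gene. An f1 origin, SV40 origin and leftover lac and T7/T3 cloning-vector elements are also annotated in the backbone.

The lentiviral transfer cassette begins with an RSV promoter fused to a truncated HIV-1 5' LTR, which makes genomic RNA production Tat-independent, followed by the Ψ packaging signal with a partial gag sequence and the Rev response element for Rev-dependent nuclear export. It ends in a self-inactivating ΔU3 3' LTR, with an SV40 polyadenylation signal downstream. Within this unit, a human U6 RNA polymerase III promoter drives the PRKCA-specific spacer joined to the Streptococcus pyogenes Cas9 guide RNA scaffold. A cPPT/CTS element, which aids nuclear import of the provirus, follows. Next, the EF-1α core promoter with its intron A expresses puromycin N-acetyltransferase, allowing puromycin selection of transduced mammalian cells, and a WPRE enhances transcript expression.

The plasmid does not encode Cas9, so it is meant to be paired with a separate Cas9 lentivector such as lentiCas9-Blast or used in cells that already express Cas9. It belongs to a human kinome guide RNA collection and is suited to knocking out PRKCA in human cells.
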