Features (pLannotate 1.2.2; 29 found; start..end, strand, type, name):
     14..80      +  CDS            small t antigen (fragment): SV40 (simian virus 40) small t antigen
    106..317     +  promoter       EF-1α core promoter: core promoter for human elongation factor EF-1α
    318..1256    +  intron         EF-1α intron A: intron upstream of the start codon of human EF-1α
   1278..1877    +  CDS            PuroR (fragment): puromycin N-acetyltransferase; pac from Streptomyces; confers resistance to puromycin
   1893..2481    +  misc_feature   WPRE: woodchuck hepatitis virus posttranscriptional regulatory element
   2532..2551    +  misc_feature   cPPT/CTS (fragment): central polypurine tract and central termination sequence of HIV-1
   2553..2786    +  LTR            3' LTR (ΔU3): self-inactivating 3' long terminal repeat (LTR) from HIV-1
   2864..2985    +  polyA_signal   SV40 poly(A) signal: SV40 polyadenylation signal
   3025..3160    +  rep_origin     SV40 ori: SV40 origin of replication
   3181..3199    -  promoter       T7 promoter: promoter for bacteriophage T7 RNA polymerase
   3207..3362    +  CDS            lacZα (fragment): LacZα fragment of β-galactosidase; lacZ fragment
   3367..3795    +  rep_origin     f1 ori (sequence partly withheld): f1 bacteriophage origin of replication; arrow indicates direction of (+) strand synthesis
   3848..3952    +  promoter       AmpR promoter: bla
   3953..4813    +  CDS            AmpR: β-lactamase; bla; confers resistance to ampicillin, carbenicillin, and related antibiotics
   4984..5572    +  rep_origin     ori: high-copy-number ColE1/pMB1/pBR322/pUC origin of replication
   5755..5847    +  CDS            lacI (fragment): lac repressor; lacI; The lac repressor binds to the lac operator to inhibit transcription in E. coli. This inhibition can be relieved by adding lactose or isopropyl-β-D-thiogalactopyranoside (IPTG).
   5860..5881    +  protein_bind   CAP binding site: CAP binding activates transcription in the presence of cAMP. E. coli catabolite activator protein
   5896..5926    +  promoter       lac promoter: promoter for the E. coli lac operon
   5934..5950    +  protein_bind   lac operator: The lac repressor binds to the lac operator to inhibit transcription in E. coli. This inhibition can be relieved by adding lactose or isopropyl-β-D-thiogalactopyranoside (IPTG). lac repressor encoded by lacI
   5995..6013    +  promoter       T3 promoter: promoter for bacteriophage T3 RNA polymerase
   6041..6267    +  promoter       RSV promoter: Rous sarcoma virus enhancer/promoter
   6268..6448    +  LTR            5' LTR (truncated): truncated 5' long terminal repeat (LTR) from HIV-1
   6495..6620    +  misc_feature   HIV-1 Ψ: packaging signal of human immunodeficiency virus type 1
   6604..6967    +  CDS            HIV-1 gag (fragment): gag protein from human immunodeficiency virus 1; gag
   7113..7346    +  misc_feature   RRE: The Rev response element (RRE) of HIV-1 allows for Rev-dependent mRNA export from the nucleus to the cytoplasm.
   7723..7749    +  CDS            Rev (fragment): human immunodeficiency virus 1 (HIV-1) Rev protein; rev; enhances nuclear export of unspliced and incompletely spliced viral mRNAs
   7753..7993    +  promoter       U6 promoter: RNA polymerase III promoter for human U6 snRNA
   8023..8098    +  misc_RNA       gRNA scaffold: guide RNA scaffold for the Streptococcus pyogenes CRISPR/Cas9 system
   8154..8271    +  misc_feature   cPPT/CTS: central polypurine tract and central termination sequence of HIV-1
>Addgene plasmid #75924 | PRKCA gRNA (BRDN0001148197) | addgene full sequence | sequence record 184836 | Addgene Assembled Sequence
CCCGGGTGCAAAGATGGATAAAGTTTTAAACAGAGAGGAATCTTTGCAGCTAATGGACCTTCTAGGTCTT
GAAAGGAGTGGGAATTGGCTCCGGTGCCCGTCAGTGGGCAGAGCGCACATCGCCCACAGTCCCCGAGAAG
TTGGGGGGAGGGGTCGGCAATTGATCCGGTGCCTAGAGAAGGTGGCGCGGGGTAAACTGGGAAAGTGATG
TCGTGTACTGGCTCCGCCTTTTTCCCGAGGGTGGGGGAGAACCGTATATAAGTGCAGTAGTCGCCGTGAA
CGTTCTTTTTCGCAACGGGTTTGCCGCCAGAACACAGGTAAGTGCCGTGTGTGGTTCCCGCGGGCCTGGC
CTCTTTACGGGTTATGGCCCTTGCGTGCCTTGAATTACTTCCACCTGGCTGCAGTACGTGATTCTTGATC
CCGAGCTTCGGGTTGGAAGTGGGTGGGAGAGTTCGAGGCCTTGCGCTTAAGGAGCCCCTTCGCCTCGTGC
TTGAGTTGAGGCCTGGCCTGGGCGCTGGGGCCGCCGCGTGCGAATCTGGTGGCACCTTCGCGCCTGTCTC
GCTGCTTTCGATAAGTCTCTAGCCATTTAAAATTTTTGATGACCTGCTGCGACGCTTTTTTTCTGGCAAG
ATAGTCTTGTAAATGCGGGCCAAGATCTGCACACTGGTATTTCGGTTTTTGGGGCCGCGGGCGGCGACGG
GGCCCGTGCGTCCCAGCGCACATGTTCGGCGAGGCGGGGCCTGCGAGCGCGGCCACCGAGAATCGGACGG
GGGTAGTCTCAAGCTGGCCGGCCTGCTCTGGTGCCTGGCCTCGCGCCGCCGTGTATCGCCCCGCCCTGGG
CGGCAAGGCTGGCCCGGTCGGCACCAGTTGCGTGAGCGGAAAGATGGCCGCTTCCCGGCCCTGCTGCAGG
GAGCTCAAAATGGAGGACGCGGCGCTCGGGAGAGCGGGCGGGTGAGTCACCCACACAAAGGAAAAGGGCC
TTTCCGTCCTCAGCCGTCGCTTCATGTGACTCCACGGAGTACCGGGCGCCGTCCAGGCACCTCGATTAGT
TCTCGAGCTTTTGGAGTACGTCGTCTTTAGGTTGGGGGGAGGGGTTTTATGCGATGGAGTTTCCCCACAC
TGAGTGGGTGGAGACTGAAGTTAGGCCAGCTTGGCACTTGATGTAATTCTCCTTGGAATTTGCCCTTTTT
GAGTTTGGATCTTGGTTCATTCTCAAGCCTCAGACAGTGGTTCAAAGTTTTTTTCTTCCATTTCAGGTGT
CGTGACGTACGGCCACCATGACCGAGTACAAGCCCACGGTGCGCCTCGCCACCCGCGACGACGTCCCCAG
GGCCGTACGCACCCTCGCCGCCGCGTTCGCCGACTACCCCGCCACGCGCCACACCGTCGATCCGGACCGC
CACATCGAGCGGGTCACCGAGCTGCAAGAACTCTTCCTCACGCGCGTCGGGCTCGACATCGGCAAGGTGT
GGGTCGCGGACGACGGCGCCGCCGTGGCGGTCTGGACCACGCCGGAGAGCGTCGAAGCGGGGGCGGTGTT
CGCCGAGATCGGCCCGCGCATGGCCGAGTTGAGCGGTTCCCGGCTGGCCGCGCAGCAACAGATGGAAGGC
CTCCTGGCGCCGCACCGGCCCAAGGAGCCCGCGTGGTTCCTGGCCACCGTCGGAGTCTCGCCCGACCACC
AGGGCAAGGGTCTGGGCAGCGCCGTCGTGCTCCCCGGAGTGGAGGCGGCCGAGCGCGCCGGGGTGCCCGC
CTTCCTGGAGACCTCCGCGCCCCGCAACCTCCCCTTCTACGAGCGGCTCGGCTTCACCGTCACCGCCGAC
GTCGAGGTGCCCGAAGGACCGCGCACCTGGTGCATGACCCGCAAGCCCGGTGCCTGAACGCGTTAAGTCG
ACAATCAACCTCTGGATTACAAAATTTGTGAAAGATTGACTGGTATTCTTAACTATGTTGCTCCTTTTAC
GCTATGTGGATACGCTGCTTTAATGCCTTTGTATCATGCTATTGCTTCCCGTATGGCTTTCATTTTCTCC
TCCTTGTATAAATCCTGGTTGCTGTCTCTTTATGAGGAGTTGTGGCCCGTTGTCAGGCAACGTGGCGTGG
TGTGCACTGTGTTTGCTGACGCAACCCCCACTGGTTGGGGCATTGCCACCACCTGTCAGCTCCTTTCCGG
GACTTTCGCTTTCCCCCTCCCTATTGCCACGGCGGAACTCATCGCCGCCTGCCTTGCCCGCTGCTGGACA
GGGGCTCGGCTGTTGGGCACTGACAATTCCGTGGTGTTGTCGGGGAAATCATCGTCCTTTCCTTGGCTGC
TCGCCTGTGTTGCCACCTGGATTCTGCGCGGGACGTCCTTCTGCTACGTCCCTTCGGCCCTCAATCCAGC
GGACCTTCCTTCCCGCGGCCTGCTGCCGGCTCTGCGGCCTCTTCCGCGTCTTCGCCTTCGCCCTCAGACG
AGTCGGATCTCCCTTTGGGCCGCCTCCCCGCGTCGACTTTAAGACCAATGACTTACAAGGCAGCTGTAGA
TCTTAGCCACTTTTTAAAAGAAAAGGGGGGACTGGAAGGGCTAATTCACTCCCAACGAAGACAAGATCTG
CTTTTTGCTTGTACTGGGTCTCTCTGGTTAGACCAGATCTGAGCCTGGGAGCTCTCTGGCTAACTAGGGA
ACCCACTGCTTAAGCCTCAATAAAGCTTGCCTTGAGTGCTTCAAGTAGTGTGTGCCCGTCTGTTGTGTGA
CTCTGGTAACTAGAGATCCCTCAGACCCTTTTAGTCAGTGTGGAAAATCTCTAGCAGTACGTATAGTAGT
TCATGTCATCTTATTATTCAGTATTTATAACTTGCAAAGAAATGAATATCAGAGAGTGAGAGGAACTTGT
TTATTGCAGCTTATAATGGTTACAAATAAAGCAATAGCATCACAAATTTCACAAATAAAGCATTTTTTTC
ACTGCATTCTAGTTGTGGTTTGTCCAAACTCATCAATGTATCTTATCATGTCTGGCTCTAGCTATCCCGC
CCCTAACTCCGCCCATCCCGCCCCTAACTCCGCCCAGTTCCGCCCATTCTCCGCCCCATGGCTGACTAAT
TTTTTTTATTTATGCAGAGGCCGAGGCCGCCTCGGCCTCTGAGCTATTCCAGAAGTAGTGAGGAGGCTTT
TTTGGAGGCCTAGGGACGTACCCAATTCGCCCTATAGTGAGTCGTATTACGCGCGCTCACTGGCCGTCGT
TTTACAACGTCGTGACTGGGAAAACCCTGGCGTTACCCAACTTAATCGCCTTGCAGCACATCCCCCTTTC
GCCAGCTGGCGTAATAGCGAAGAGGCCCGCACCGATCGCCCTTCCCAACAGTTGCGCAGCCTGAATGGCG
AATGGG
[124 nt withheld, positions 3367-3490]
C
[91 nt withheld, positions 3492-3582]
A
[49 nt withheld, positions 3584-3632]
CCTTTGACGTTGGAGTCCACGTTCTTT
[37 nt withheld, positions 3660-3696]
ACCCTATCTCGGTCTATTCTTTTGATTTATAAGGGATTTTGCCGATTTCGGCCTATTGGTTAAAAAATGA
GCTGATTTAACAAAAATTTAACGCGAATTTTAACAAAATATTAACGCTTACAATTTAGGTGGCACTTTTC
GGGGAAATGTGCGCGGAACCCCTATTTGTTTATTTTTCTAAATACATTCAAATATGTATCCGCTCATGAG
ACAATAACCCTGATAAATGCTTCAATAATATTGAAAAAGGAAGAGTATGAGTATTCAACATTTCCGTGTC
GCCCTTATTCCCTTTTTTGCGGCATTTTGCCTTCCTGTTTTTGCTCACCCAGAAACGCTGGTGAAAGTAA
AAGATGCTGAAGATCAGTTGGGTGCACGAGTGGGTTACATCGAACTGGATCTCAACAGCGGTAAGATCCT
TGAGAGTTTTCGCCCCGAAGAACGTTTTCCAATGATGAGCACTTTTAAAGTTCTGCTATGTGGCGCGGTA
TTATCCCGTATTGACGCCGGGCAAGAGCAACTCGGTCGCCGCATACACTATTCTCAGAATGACTTGGTTG
AGTACTCACCAGTCACAGAAAAGCATCTTACGGATGGCATGACAGTAAGAGAATTATGCAGTGCTGCCAT
AACCATGAGTGATAACACTGCGGCCAACTTACTTCTGACAACGATCGGAGGACCGAAGGAGCTAACCGCT
TTTTTGCACAACATGGGGGATCATGTAACTCGCCTTGATCGTTGGGAACCGGAGCTGAATGAAGCCATAC
CAAACGACGAGCGTGACACCACGATGCCTGTAGCAATGGCAACAACGTTGCGCAAACTATTAACTGGCGA
ACTACTTACTCTAGCTTCCCGGCAACAATTAATAGACTGGATGGAGGCGGATAAAGTTGCAGGACCACTT
CTGCGCTCGGCCCTTCCGGCTGGCTGGTTTATTGCTGATAAATCTGGAGCCGGTGAGCGTGGGTCTCGCG
GTATCATTGCAGCACTGGGGCCAGATGGTAAGCCCTCCCGTATCGTAGTTATCTACACGACGGGGAGTCA
GGCAACTATGGATGAACGAAATAGACAGATCGCTGAGATAGGTGCCTCACTGATTAAGCATTGGTAACTG
TCAGACCAAGTTTACTCATATATACTTTAGATTGATTTAAAACTTCATTTTTAATTTAAAAGGATCTAGG
TGAAGATCCTTTTTGATAATCTCATGACCAAAATCCCTTAACGTGAGTTTTCGTTCCACTGAGCGTCAGA
CCCCGTAGAAAAGATCAAAGGATCTTCTTGAGATCCTTTTTTTCTGCGCGTAATCTGCTGCTTGCAAACA
AAAAAACCACCGCTACCAGCGGTGGTTTGTTTGCCGGATCAAGAGCTACCAACTCTTTTTCCGAAGGTAA
CTGGCTTCAGCAGAGCGCAGATACCAAATACTGTTCTTCTAGTGTAGCCGTAGTTAGGCCACCACTTCAA
GAACTCTGTAGCACCGCCTACATACCTCGCTCTGCTAATCCTGTTACCAGTGGCTGCTGCCAGTGGCGAT
AAGTCGTGTCTTACCGGGTTGGACTCAAGACGATAGTTACCGGATAAGGCGCAGCGGTCGGGCTGAACGG
GGGGTTCGTGCACACAGCCCAGCTTGGAGCGAACGACCTACACCGAACTGAGATACCTACAGCGTGAGCT
ATGAGAAAGCGCCACGCTTCCCGAAGGGAGAAAGGCGGACAGGTATCCGGTAAGCGGCAGGGTCGGAACA
GGAGAGCGCACGAGGGAGCTTCCAGGGGGAAACGCCTGGTATCTTTATAGTCCTGTCGGGTTTCGCCACC
TCTGACTTGAGCGTCGATTTTTGTGATGCTCGTCAGGGGGGCGGAGCCTATGGAAAAACGCCAGCAACGC
GGCCTTTTTACGGTTCCTGGCCTTTTGCTGGCCTTTTGCTCACATGTTCTTTCCTGCGTTATCCCCTGAT
TCTGTGGATAACCGTATTACCGCCTTTGAGTGAGCTGATACCGCTCGCCGCAGCCGAACGACCGAGCGCA
GCGAGTCAGTGAGCGAGGAAGCGGAAGAGCGCCCAATACGCAAACCGCCTCTCCCCGCGCGTTGGCCGAT
TCATTAATGCAGCTGGCACGACAGGTTTCCCGACTGGAAAGCGGGCAGTGAGCGCAACGCAATTAATGTG
AGTTAGCTCACTCATTAGGCACCCCAGGCTTTACACTTTATGCTTCCGGCTCGTATGTTGTGTGGAATTG
TGAGCGGATAACAATTTCACACAGGAAACAGCTATGACCATGATTACGCCAAGCGCGCAATTAACCCTCA
CTAAAGGGAACAAAAGCTGGAGCTGCAAGCTTAATGTAGTCTTATGCAATACTCTTGTAGTCTTGCAACA
TGGTAACGATGAGTTAGCAACATGCCTTACAAGGAGAGAAAAAGCACCGTGCATGCCGATTGGTGGAAGT
AAGGTGGTACGATCGTGCCTTATTAGGAAGGCAACAGACGGGTCTGACATGGATTGGACGAACCACTGAA
TTGCCGCATTGCAGAGATATTGTATTTAAGTGCCTAGCTCGATACATAAACGGGTCTCTCTGGTTAGACC
AGATCTGAGCCTGGGAGCTCTCTGGCTAACTAGGGAACCCACTGCTTAAGCCTCAATAAAGCTTGCCTTG
AGTGCTTCAAGTAGTGTGTGCCCGTCTGTTGTGTGACTCTGGTAACTAGAGATCCCTCAGACCCTTTTAG
TCAGTGTGGAAAATCTCTAGCAGTGGCGCCCGAACAGGGACTTGAAAGCGAAAGGGAAACCAGAGGAGCT
CTCTCGACGCAGGACTCGGCTTGCTGAAGCGCGCACGGCAAGAGGCGAGGGGCGGCGACTGGTGAGTACG
CCAAAAATTTTGACTAGCGGAGGCTAGAAGGAGAGAGATGGGTGCGAGAGCGTCAGTATTAAGCGGGGGA
GAATTAGATCGCGATGGGAAAAAATTCGGTTAAGGCCAGGGGGAAAGAAAAAATATAAATTAAAACATAT
AGTATGGGCAAGCAGGGAGCTAGAACGATTCGCAGTTAATCCTGGCCTGTTAGAAACATCAGAAGGCTGT
AGACAAATACTGGGACAGCTACAACCATCCCTTCAGACAGGATCAGAAGAACTTAGATCATTATATAATA
CAGTAGCAACCCTCTATTGTGTGCATCAAAGGATAGAGATAAAAGACACCAAGGAAGCTTTAGACAAGAT
AGAGGAAGAGCAAAACAAAAGTAAGACCACCGCACAGCAAGCGGCCGCTGATCTTCAGACCTGGAGGAGG
AGATATGAGGGACAATTGGAGAAGTGAATTATATAAATATAAAGTAGTAAAAATTGAACCATTAGGAGTA
GCACCCACCAAGGCAAAGAGAAGAGTGGTGCAGAGAGAAAAAAGAGCAGTGGGAATAGGAGCTTTGTTCC
TTGGGTTCTTGGGAGCAGCAGGAAGCACTATGGGCGCAGCGTCAATGACGCTGACGGTACAGGCCAGACA
ATTATTGTCTGGTATAGTGCAGCAGCAGAACAATTTGCTGAGGGCTATTGAGGCGCAACAGCATCTGTTG
CAACTCACAGTCTGGGGCATCAAGCAGCTCCAGGCAAGAATCCTGGCTGTGGAAAGATACCTAAAGGATC
AACAGCTCCTGGGGATTTGGGGTTGCTCTGGAAAACTCATTTGCACCACTGCTGTGCCTTGGAATGCTAG
TTGGAGTAATAAATCTCTGGAACAGATTTGGAATCACACGACCTGGATGGAGTGGGACAGAGAAATTAAC
AATTACACAAGCTTAATACACTCCTTAATTGAAGAATCGCAAAACCAGCAAGAAAAGAATGAACAAGAAT
TATTGGAATTAGATAAATGGGCAAGTTTGTGGAATTGGTTTAACATAACAAATTGGCTGTGGTATATAAA
ATTATTCATAATGATAGTAGGAGGCTTGGTAGGTTTAAGAATAGTTTTTGCTGTACTTTCTATAGTGAAT
AGAGTTAGGCAGGGATATTCACCATTATCGTTTCAGACCCACCTCCCAACCCCGAGGGGACCCAGAGAGG
GCCTATTTCCCATGATTCCTTCATATTTGCATATACGATACAAGGCTGTTAGAGAGATAATTAGAATTAA
TTTGACTGTAAACACAAAGATATTAGTACAAAATACGTGACGTAGAAAGTAATAATTTCTTGGGTAGTTT
GCAGTTTTAAAATTATGTTTTAAAATGGACTATCATATGCTTACCGTAACTTGAAAGTATTTCGATTTCT
TGGCTTTATATATCTTGTGGAAAGGACGAAACACCGCCTTGACCGAGTGAAACTCAGTTTTAGAGCTAGA
AATAGCAAGTTAAAATAAGGCTAGTCCGTTATCAACTTGAAAAAGTGGCACCGAGTCGGTGCTTTTTTAA
GCTTGGCGTAACTAGATCTTGAGACAAATGGCAGTATTCATCCACAATTTTAAAAGAAAAGGGGGGATTG
GGGGGTACAGTGCAGGGGAAAGAATAGTAGACATAATAGCAACAGACATACAAACTAAAGAATTACAAAA
ACAAATTACAAAAATTCAAAATTTTCGGGTTTATTACAGGGACAGCAGAGATCCACTTTGGCGCCGGCTC
GAGGGGG
