>Addgene plasmid #75924 | PRKCA gRNA (BRDN0001148197) | depositor partial sequence | sequence record 143384 | Target Sequence
CCTTGACCGAGTGAAACTCA
