>Addgene plasmid #75924 | PRKCA gRNA (BRDN0001148197) | addgene partial sequence | sequence record 184835 | hU6-F
CGTGACGTAGAAAGTAATAATTTCTTGGGTAGTTTGCAGTTTTAAAATTATGTTTTAAAATGGACTATCA
TATGCTTACCGTAACTTGAAAGTATTTCGATTTCTTGGCTTTATATATCTTGTGGAAAGGACGAAACACC
GCCTTGACCGAGTGAAACTCAGTTTTAGAGCTAGAAATAGCAAGTTAAAATAAGGCTAGTCCGTTATCAA
CTTGAAAAAGTGGCACCGAGTCGGTGCTTTTTTAAGCTTGGCGTAACTAGATCTTGAGACAAATGGCAGT
ATTCATCCACAATTTTAAAAGAAAAGGGGGGATTGGGGGGTACAGTGCAGGGGAAAGAATAGTAGACATA
ATAGCAACAGACATACAAACTAAAGAATTACAAAAACAAATTACAAAAATTCAAAATTTTCGGGTTTATT
ACAGGGACAGCAGAGATCCACTTTGGCGCCGGCTCGAGGGGGCCCGGGTGCAAAGATGGATAAAGTTTTA
AACAGAGAGGAATCTTTGCAGCTAATGGACCTTCTAGGTCTTGAAAGGAGTGGGAATTGGCTCCGGTGCC
CGTCAGTGGG
